>Addgene plasmid #209019 | RC00214-pcsb-35Sp-ccdB-mNG-OCSp-tdT | addgene full sequence | sequence record 461176 | Addgene NGS Result
GGTAAATGTGAGACCGGATCCTGACAGGATATATTGGCGGGTAAACCTAAGAGAAAAGAGCGTTTATTAG
AATAATCGGATATTTAAAAGGGCGTGAAAAGGTTTATCCGTTCGTCCATTTGTATGTGCATGCCAACCAC
AGGGTTCCCCTCGGGATCAAAGTACTTTGATCCAACCCCTCCGCTGCTATAGTGCAGTCGGCTTCTGACG
TTCAGTGCAGCCGTCATCTGAAAACGACATGTCGCACAAGTCCTAAGTTACGCGACAGGCTGCCGCCCTG
CCCTTTTCCTGGCGTTTTCTTGTCGCGTGTTTTAGTCGCATAAAGTAGAATACTTGCGACTAGAACCGGA
GACATTACGCCATGAACAAGAGCGCCGCCGCTGGCCTGCTGGGCTATGCCCGCGTCAGCACCGACGACCA
GGACTTGACCAACCAACGGGCCGAACTGCACGCGGCCGGCTGCACCAAGCTGTTTTCCGAGAAGATCACC
GGCACCAGGCGCGACCGCCCGGAGCTGGCCAGGATGCTTGACCACCTACGCCCTGGCGACGTTGTGACAG
TGACCAGGCTAGACCGCCTGGCCCGCAGCACCCGCGACCTACTGGACATTGCCGAGCGCATCCAGGAGGC
CGGCGCGGGCCTGCGTAGCCTGGCAGAGCCGTGGGCCGACACCACCACGCCGGCCGGCCGCATGGTGTTG
ACCGTGTTCGCCGGCATTGCCGAGTTCGAGCGTTCCCTAATCATCGACCGCACCCGGAGCGGGCGCGAGG
CCGCCAAGGCCCGAGGCGTGAAGTTTGGCCCCCGCCCTACCCTCACCCCGGCACAGATCGCGCACGCCCG
CGAGCTGATCGACCAGGAAGGCCGCACCGTGAAAGAGGCGGCTGCACTGCTTGGCGTGCATCGCTCGACC
CTGTACCGCGCACTTGAGCGCAGCGAGGAAGTGACGCCCACCGAGGCCAGGCGGCGCGGTGCCTTCCGTG
AGGACGCATTGACCGAGGCCGACGCCCTGGCGGCCGCCGAGAATGAACGCCAAGAGGAACAAGCATGAAA
CCGCACCAGGACGGCCAGGACGAACCGTTTTTCATTACCGAAGAGATCGAGGCGGAGATGATCGCGGCCG
GGTACGTGTTCGAGCCGCCCGCGCACCTCTCAACCGTGCGGCTGCATGAAATCCTGGCCGGTTTGTCTGA
TGCCAAGCTGGCGGCCTGGCCGGCCAGCTTGGCCGCTGAAGAAACCGAGCGCCGCCGTCTAAAAAGGTGA
TGTGTATTTGAGTAAAACAGCTTGCGTCATGCGGTCGCTGCGTATATGATGCGATGAGTAAATAAACAAA
TACGCAAGGGGAACGCATGAAGGTTATCGCTGTACTTAACCAGAAAGGCGGGTCAGGCAAGACGACCATC
GCAACCCATCTAGCCCGCGCCCTGCAACTCGCCGGGGCCGATGTTCTGTTAGTCGATTCCGATCCCCAGG
GCAGTGCCCGCGATTGGGCGGCCGTGCGGGAAGATCAACCGCTAACCGTTGTCGGCATCGACCGCCCGAC
GATTGACCGCGACGTGAAGGCCATCGGCCGGCGCGACTTCGTAGTGATCGACGGAGCGCCCCAGGCGGCG
GACTTGGCTGTGTCCGCGATCAAGGCAGCCGACTTCGTGCTGATTCCGGTGCAGCCAAGCCCTTACGACA
TATGGGCCACCGCCGACCTGGTGGAGCTGGTTAAGCAGCGCATTGAGGTCACGGATGGAAGGCTACAAGC
GGCCTTTGTCGTGTCGCGGGCGATCAAAGGCACGCGCATCGGCGGTGAGGTTGCCGAGGCGCTGGCCGGG
TACGAGCTGCCCATTCTTGAGTCCCGTATCACGCAGCGCGTGAGCTACCCAGGCACTGCCGCCGCCGGCA
CAACCGTTCTTGAATCAGAACCCGAGGGCGACGCTGCCCGCGAGGTCCAGGCGCTGGCCGCTGAAATTAA
ATCAAAACTCATTTGAGTTAATGAGGTAAAGAGAAAATGAGCAAAAGCACAAACACGCTAAGTGCCGGCC
GTCCGAGCGCACGCAGCAGCAAGGCTGCAACGTTGGCCAGCCTGGCAGACACGCCAGCCATGAAGCGGGT
CAACTTTCAGTTGCCGGCGGAGGATCACACCAAGCTGAAGATGTACGCGGTACGCCAAGGCAAGACCATT
ACCGAGCTGCTATCTGAATACATCGCGCAGCTACCAGAGTAAATGAGCAAATGAATAAATGAGTAGATGA
ATTTTAGCGGCTAAAGGAGGCGGCATGGAAAATCAAGAACAACCAGGCACCGACGCCGTGGAATGCCCCA
TGTGTGGAGGAACGGGCGGTTGGCCAGGCGTAAGCGGCTGGGTTGCCTGCCGGCCCTGCAATGGCACTGG
AACCCCCAAGCCCGAGGAATCGGCGTGAGCGGTCGCAAACCATCCGGCCCGGTACAAATCGGCGCGGCGC
TGGGTGATGACCTGGTGGAGAAGTTGAAGGCCGCGCAGGCCGCCCAGCGGCAACGCATCGAGGCAGAAGC
ACGCCCCGGTGAATCGTGGCAAGCGGCCGCTGATCGAATCCGCAAAGAATCCCGGCAACCGCCGGCAGCC
GGTGCGCCGTCGATTAGGAAGCCGCCCAAGGGCGACGAGCAACCAGATTTTTTCGTTCCGATGCTCTATG
ACGTGGGCACCCGCGATAGTCGCAGCATCATGGACGTGGCCGTTTTCCGTCTGTCGAAGCGTGACCGACG
AGCTGGCGAGGTGATCCGCTACGAGCTTCCAGACGGGCACGTAGAGGTTTCCGCAGGGCCGGCCGGCATG
GCCAGTGTGTGGGATTACGACCTGGTACTGATGGCGGTTTCCCATCTAACCGAATCCATGAACCGATACC
GGGAAGGGAAGGGAGACAAGCCCGGCCGCGTGTTCCGTCCACACGTTGCGGACGTACTCAAGTTCTGCCG
GCGAGCCGATGGCGGAAAGCAGAAAGACGACCTGGTAGAAACCTGCATTCGGTTAAACACCACGCACGTT
GCCATGCAGCGTACGAAGAAGGCCAAGAACGGCCGCCTGGTGACGGTATCCGAGGGTGAAGCCTTGATTA
GCCGCTACAAGATCGTAAAGAGCGAAACCGGGCGGCCGGAGTACATCGAGATCGAGCTAGCTGATTGGAT
GTACCGCGAGATCACAGAAGGCAAGAACCCGGACGTGCTGACGGTTCACCCCGATTACTTTTTGATCGAT
CCCGGCATCGGCCGTTTTCTCTACCGCCTGGCACGCCGCGCCGCAGGCAAGGCAGAAGCCAGATGGTTGT
TCAAGACGATCTACGAACGCAGTGGCAGCGCCGGAGAGTTCAAGAAGTTCTGTTTCACCGTGCGCAAGCT
GATCGGGTCAAATGACCTGCCGGAGTACGATTTGAAGGAGGAGGCGGGGCAGGCTGGCCCGATCCTAGTC
ATGCGCTACCGCAACCTGATCGAGGGCGAAGCATCCGCCGGTTCCTAATGTACGGAGCAGATGCTAGGGC
AAATTGCCCTAGCAGGGGAAAAAGGTCGAAAAGGACTCTTTCCTGTGGATAGCACGTACATTGGGAACCC
AAAGCCGTACATTGGGAACCGGAACCCGTACATTGGGAACCCAAAGCCGTACATTGGGAACCGGTCACAC
ATGTAAGTGACTGATATAAAAGAGAAAAAAGGCGATTTTTCCGCCTAAAACTCTTTAAAACTTATTAAAA
CTCTTAAAACCCGCCTGGCCTGTGCATAACTGTCTGGCCAGCGCACAGCCGAAGTGCTGCAAAAAGCGCC
TACCCTTCGGTCGCTGCGCTCCCTACGCCCCGCCGCTTCGCGTCGGCCTATCGCGGCCGCTGGCCGCTCA
AAAATGGCTGGCCTACGGCCAGGCAATCTACCAGGGCGCGGACAAGCCGCGCCGTCGCCACTCGACCGCC
GGCGCCCACATCAAGGCACCCTGCCTCGCGCGTTTCGGTGATGACGGTGAAAACCTCTGACACATGCAGC
TCCCGGTGACGGTCACAGCTTGTCTGTAAGCGGATGCCGGGAGCAGACAAGCCCGTCAGGGCGCGTCAGC
GGGTGTTGGCGGGTGTCGGGGCGCAGCCATGACCCAGTCACGTAGCGATAGCGGAGTGTATACTGGCTTA
ACTATGCGGCATCAGAGCAGATTGTACTGAGAGTGCACCATATGCGGTGTGAAATACCGCACAGATGCGT
AAGGAGAAAATACCGCATCAGGCGCTCATCCGCTTCCTCGCTCACTGACTCGCTGCGCTCGGTCGTTCGG
CTGCGGCGAGCGGTATCAGCTCACTCAAAGGCGGTAATACGGTTATCCACAGAATCAGGGGATAACGCAG
GAAAGAACATGTGAGCAAAAGGCCAGCAAAAGGCCAGGAACCGTAAAAAGGCCGCGTTGCTGGCGTTTTT
CCATAGGCTCCGCCCCCCTGACGAGCATCACAAAAATCGACGCTCAAGTCAGAGGTGGCGAAACCCGACA
GGACTATAAAGATACCAGGCGTTTCCCCCTGGAAGCTCCCTCGTGCGCTCTCCTGTTCCGACCCTGCCGC
TTACCGGATACCTGTCCGCCTTTCTCCCTTCGGGAAGCGTGGCGCTTTCTCATAGCTCACGCTGTAGGTA
TCTCAGTTCGGTGTAGGTCGTTCGCTCCAAGCTGGGCTGTGTGCACGAACCCCCCGTTCAGCCCGACCGC
TGCGCCTTATCCGGTAACTATCGTCTTGAGTCCAACCCGGTAAGACACGACTTATCGCCACTGGCAGCAG
CCACTGGTAACAGGATTAGCAGAGCGAGGTATGTAGGCGGTGCTACAGAGTTCTTGAAGTGGTGGCCTAA
CTACGGCTACACTAGAAGGACAGTATTTGGTATCTGCGCTCTGCTGAAGCCAGTTACCTTCGGAAAAAGA
GTTGGTAGCTCTTGATCCGGCAAACAAACCACCGCTGGTAGCGGTGGTTTTTTTGTTTGCAAGCAGCAGA
TTACGCGCAGAAAAAAAGGATCTCAAGAAGATCCTTTGATCTTTTCTACGGGGTCTGACGCTCAGTGGAA
CGAAAACTCACGTTAAGGGATTTTGGTCATGCATTCTAGGTGATTATTTGCCGACTACCTTGGTGATCTC
GCCTTTCACGTAGTGGACAAATTCTTCCAACTGATCTGCGCGCGAGGCCAAGCGATCTTCTTCTTGTCCA
AGATAAGCCTGTCTAGCTTCAAGTATGACGGGCTGATACTGGGCCGGCAGGCGCTCCATTGCCCAGTCGG
CAGCGACATCCTTCGGCGCGATTTTGCCGGTTACTGCGCTGTACCAAATGCGGGACAACGTAAGCACTAC
ATTTCGCTCATCACCAGCCCAGTCGGGCGGCGAGTTCCATAGCGTTAAGGTTTCATTTAGCGCCTCAAAT
AGATCCTGTTCAGGAACCGGATCAAAGAGTTCCTCCGCCGCTGGACCTACCAAGGCAACGCTATGTTCTC
TTGCTTTTGTCAGCAAGATAGCCAGATCAATGTCGATCGTGGCTGGCTCGAAGATACCTGCAAGAATGTC
ATTGCGCTGCCATTCTCCAAATTGCAGTTCGCGCTTAGCTGGATAACGCCACGGAATGATGTCGTCGTGC
ACAACAATGGTGACTTCTACAGCGCGGAGAATCTCGCTCTCTCCAGGGGAAGCCGAAGTTTCCAAAAGGT
CGTTGATCAAAGCTCGCCGCGTTGTTTCATCAAGCCTTACGGTCACCGTAACCAGCAAATCAATATCACT
GTGTGGCTTCAGGCCGCCATCCACTGCGGAGCCGTACAAATGTACGGCCAGCAACGTCGGTTCGAGATGG
CGCTCGATGACGCCAACTACCTCTGATAGTTGAGTCGATACTTCGGCGATCACCGCTTCCCTCATAATGT
TTAACTTTGTTTTAGGGCGACTGCCCTGCTGCGTAACATCGTTGCTGCTCCATAACATCAAACATCGACC
CACGGCGTAACGCGCTTGCTGCTTGGATGCCCGAGGCATAGACTGTACCCCAAAAAAACAGTCATAACAA
GCCATGAAAACCGCCACTGCGCCGTTACCACCGCTGCGTTCGGTCAAGGTTCTGGACCAGTTGCGTGAGC
GCATACGCTACTTGCATTACAGCTTACGAACCGAACAGGCTTATGTCCACTGGGTTCGTGCCTTCATCCG
TTTCCACGGTGTGCGTCACCCGGCAACCTTGGGTAGCAGCGAAGTCGAGGCATTTCTGTCCTGGCTGGAA
CAGAACTTATTATTTCCTTCCTCTTTTCTACAGTATTTAAAGATACCCCAAGAAGCTAATTATAACAAGA
CGAACTCCAATTCACTGTTCCTTGCATTCTAAAACCTTAAATACCAGAAAACAGCTTTTTCAAAGTTGTT
TTCAAAGTTGGCGTATAACATAGTATCGACGGAGCCGATTTTGAAACCGCGGTGATCACAGGCAGCAACG
CTCTGTCATCGTTACAATCAACATGCTACCCTCCGCGAGATCATCCGTGTTTCAAACCCGGCAGCTTAGT
TGCCGTTCTTCCGAATAGCATCGGTAACATGAGCAAAGTCTGCCGCCTTACAACGGCTCTCCCGCTGACG
CCGTCCCGGACTGATGGGCTGCCTGTATCGAGTGGTGATTTTGTGCCGAGCTGCCGGTCGGGGAGCTGTT
GGCTGGCTGGTGGCAGGATATATTGTGGTGTAAACATAACGGATCCGGTCTCATACTAATGAGGAGTCTG
AGCAGGACAACTCGCGTAGTGAGAGTTACATGTTCGTTGGGTTCTTCCGACACGGACCTGAGTTGGCCAA
CGTCCCACCTGAGGTCTGTGCCCCGGTGATGAGAAGTGTGCATCTCGTTCTTGCAGCTCGTCAGTACTTT
CAGAATCATGGCGTGCATGGTAGAATGACCCTTATAACGGACTTCGACATGGCAATCGCTAGCAAGGAGG
TCAACATGGTGGAGCACGACACTCTGGTCTACTCCAAAAATGTCAAAGATACAGTCTCAGAAGATCAAAG
GGCTATTGAGACTTTTCAACAAAGGATAATTTCGGGAAACCTCCTCGGATTCCATTGCCCAGCTATCTGT
CACTTCATCGAAAGGACAGTAGAAAAGGAAGGTGGCTCCTACAAATGCCATCATTGCGATAAAGGAAAGG
CTATCATTCAAGATCTCTCTGCCGACAGTGGTCCCAAAGATGGACCCCCACCCACGAGGAGCATCGTGGA
AAAAGAAGAGGTTCCAACCACGTCTACAAAGCAAGTGGATTGATGTGACATCTCCACTGACGTAAGGGAT
GACGCACAATCCCACTATCCTTCGCAAGACCCTTCCTCTATATAAGGAAGTTCATTTCATTTGGAGAGGA
CACGCTACTAAGTCTTCCAGGAAGGGATGGCTGAGGTCGCCCGGTTTATTGAAATGAACGGCTCTTTTGC
TGACGAGAACAGGGACTGGTGAAATGCAGTTTAAGGTTTACACCTATAAAAGAGAGAGCCGTTATCGTCT
GTTTGTGGATGTACAGAGTGATATTATTGACACGCCCGGGCGACGGATGGTGATCCCCCTGGCCAGTGCA
CGTCTGCTGTCAGATAAAGTCTCCCGTGAACTTTACCCGGTGGTGCATATCGGGGATGAAAGCTGGCGCA
TGATGACCACCGATATGGCCAGTGTGCCGGTATCCGTTATCGGGGAAGAAGTGGCTGATCTCAGCCACCG
CGAAAATGACATCAAAAACGCCATTAACCTGATGTTCTGGGGAATATAAATGTCAGGCTCCCTTATACAC
AGCCAGTCTGCAGGTCGACGATATCTCTAGAGCTCGAAGACTTAATGGTGAGCAAAGGGGAGGAGGACAA
TATGGCATCACTGCCTGCAACACATGAGCTGCATATATTCGGTTCTATCAATGGAGTTGATTTTGACATG
GTCGGGCAGGGCACTGGCAACCCCAACGATGGATACGAGGAACTGAACTTAAAGAGCACAAAGGGGGATC
TTCAATTCAGCCCCTGGATACTCGTACCGCACATAGGTTATGGCTTTCACCAATATCTTCCCTATCCAGA
CGGCATGTCCCCCTTTCAAGCTGCAATGGTCGACGGAAGTGGGTACCAAGTTCATCGTACGATGCAATTC
GAGGACGGGGCTTCTCTGACGGTGAACTACAGATATACATACGAAGGCTCACACATAAAAGGAGAAGCTC
AGGTAAAGGGTACGGGTTTTCCCGCAGATGGCCCTGTAATGACTAACTCCCTGACTGCCGCAGATTGGTG
CCGATCTAAAAAGACTTATCCAAATGATAAAACTATCATAAGCACGTTTAAGTGGTCCTATACGACAGGA
AATGGTAAAAGGTACAGATCAACGGCAAGGACCACATACACATTTGCAAAGCCGATGGCAGCTAACTACC
TTAAAAATCAGCCCATGTACGTGTTCAGGAAAACAGAATTAAAACACTCTAAGACGGAGCTTAATTTCAA
GGAGTGGCAGAAGGCTTTCACGGATGTGATGGGCATGGACGAACTCTATAAATGAGCTTGAGTCCGCAAA
AATCACCAGTCTCTCTCTACAAATCTATCTCTCTCTATTTTTCTCCAGAATAATGTGTGAGTAGTTCCCA
GATAAGGGAATTAGGGTTCTTATAGGGTTTCGCTCATGTGTTGAGCATATAAGAAACCCTTAGTATGTAT
TTGTATTTGTAAAATACTTCTATCAATAAAATTTCTAATTCCTAAAACCAAAATCCGCTATACAGGAGCT
GAAAGCGACGTTGGATGTTAACATCTACAAATTGCCTTTTCTTATCGACCATGTACGTAAGCGCTTACGT
TTTTGGTGGACCCTTGAGGAAACTGGTAGCTGTTGTGGGCCTGTGCTCTCAAGATGGATCATTAATTTCC
ACCTTCACCTACGATGGGGGGCATCGCACCGGTGAGTAATATTGTACGGCTAAGAGCGAATTTGGCCTGT
AAGATCCTTTTTACCGACAACTCATCCACATTGATGGTAGGCAGAAAGTTAAAGGATTATCGCAAGTCAA
TACTTGCCCATTCATTGATCTATTTAAAGGTGTGGCCTCAAGGATAATCGCCAAACCATTATATTTGCAA
TCTACCAAATGGTATCCAAGGGGGAAGAAGTAATAAAAGAGTTCATGCGATTCAAGGTTCGTATGGAGGG
CTCAATGAACGGCCACGAATTTGAGATAGAAGGGGAGGGTGAGGGACGTCCATATGAAGGCACGCAGACG
GCAAAATTAAAGGTCACGAAAGGAGGCCCGTTACCCTTCGCCTGGGATATTTTGTCTCCTCAGTTCATGT
ATGGGAGTAAAGCCTATGTTAAGCACCCCGCTGATATACCGGACTACAAAAAACTGTCTTTTCCCGAAGG
GTTCAAATGGGAAAGGGTCATGAATTTCGAGGATGGCGGTTTGGTTACTGTCACCCAAGATAGTTCACTG
CAAGATGGAACATTAATATACAAAGTGAAGATGCGAGGAACCAACTTCCCACCGGACGGCCCGGTCATGC
AGAAGAAAACGATGGGATGGGAAGCTAGTACCGAACGTCTGTATCCTAGGGACGGAGTTCTTAAGGGCGA
GATCCACCAGGCTTTGAAACTGAAAGACGGAGGGCATTACCTGGTGGAATTTAAGACAATCTACATGGCT
AAAAAGCCCGTGCAGCTCCCCGGGTATTACTACGTGGACACCAAGCTGGACATCACGAGTCATAATGAAG
ATTACACCATTGTAGAGCAATATGAAAGAAGTGAAGGGCGTCATCATCTTTTTTTAGGCCATGGTACAGG
CAGTACTGGATCCGGCTCCTCCGGGACCGCCTCATCCGAGGATAACAACATGGCAGTCATTAAGGAATTT
ATGAGGTTTAAAGTTCGAATGGAAGGATCAATGAACGGGCACGAATTTGAAATCGAGGGAGAGGGAGAAG
GTCGACCCTACGAAGGCACACAAACCGCTAAACTTAAGGTGACTAAAGGTGGTCCGCTGCCATTCGCATG
GGATATACTTTCACCCCAATTCATGTACGGGTCAAAAGCATATGTGAAACACCCTGCTGACATTCCAGAT
TATAAGAAACTCAGTTTCCCAGAAGGATTTAAATGGGAGAGGGTTATGAATTTTGAGGATGGAGGTTTGG
TTACGGTAACACAGGATTCCAGCCTCCAGGACGGTACTCTGATCTACAAGGTCAAAATGCGTGGCACTAA
CTTTCCGCCGGACGGCCCAGTGATGCAAAAGAAAACGATGGGCTGGGAGGCATCAACTGAACGATTGTAT
CCCCGTGATGGTGTCTTAAAGGGCGAGATACATCAAGCTTTGAAATTGAAGGACGGGGGGCACTATCTGG
TAGAGTTTAAAACAATCTATATGGCCAAAAAACCAGTGCAATTGCCCGGATACTACTATGTAGACACAAA
GTTAGACATTACGAGTCATAATGAAGATTACACCATCGTCGAACAGTATGAACGATCAGAAGGTAGACAT
CATCTTTTCTTATATGGAATGGACGAATTGTACAAGTGAGCTTGTCCTGCTTTAATGAGATATGCGAGAA
GCCTATGATCGCATGATATTTGCTTTCAATTCTGTTGTGCACGTTGTAAAAAACCTGAGCATGTGTAGCT
CAGATCCTTACCGCCGGTTTCGGTTCATTCTAATGAATATATCACCCGTTACTATCGTATTTTTATGAAT
AATATTCTCCGTTCAATTTACTGATTGTACCCTACTACTTATATGTACAATATTAAAATGAAAACAATAT
ATTGTGCTGAATAGGTTTATAGCGACATCTATGATAGAGCGCCACAATAACAAACAATTGCGTTTTATTA
TTACAAATCCAATTTTAAAAAAAGCGGCAGAACCGGTCAAACCTAAAAGACTGATTACATAAATCTTATT
CAAATTTCAAAAGTGCCCCAGGGGCTAGTATCTACGACACACCGAGCGGCGAACTAATAACGCTCACTGA
AGGGAACTCCGGTTCCCCGCCGGCGCGCATGGGTGAGATTCCTTGAAGTTGAGTATTGGCCGTCCGCTCT
ACCGAAAGTTACGGGCACCATTCAACCCGGTCCAGCACGGCGGCCGGGTAACCGACTTGCTGCCCCGAGA
ATTATGCAGCATTTTTTTGGTGTATGTGGGCCCCAAATGAAGTGCAGGTCAAACCTTGACAGTGACGACA
AATCGTTGGGCGGGTCCAGGGCGAATTTTGCGACAACATGTCGAGGCTCAGCAGGACCGCTACAGAGGAG
TCTGAGCAGGACAACTCGCGTAGTGAGAGTTACATGTTCGTTGGGTTCTTCCGACACGGACCTGAGTTGG
CCAACGTCCCACCTGAGGTCTGTGCCCCGGTGATGAGAAGTGTGCATCTCGTTCTTGCAGCTCGTCAGTA
CTTTCAGAATCATGGCGTGCATGGTAGAATGACCCTTATAACGGACTTCGACATGGCAATCGCTA
Features (pLannotate 1.2.2; 20 found; start..end, strand, type, name):
     22..46      +  misc_feature   RB T-DNA repeat: right border repeat from nopaline C58 T-DNA
    386..787     +  CDS            Y4CG_SINFN (fragment): Protein inferred from homology: Swiss-Prot protein existence level 3. From Sinorhizobium fredii (strain NBRC 101917 / NGR234).
   1347..1976    +  CDS            pVS1 StaA: stability protein from the Pseudomonas plasmid pVS1 (Heeb et al., 2000)
   2405..3478    +  CDS            pVS1 RepA: replication protein from the Pseudomonas plasmid pVS1 (Heeb et al., 2000)
   3544..3738    +  rep_origin     pVS1 oriV: origin of replication for the Pseudomonas plasmid pVS1 (Heeb et al., 2000)
   3941..3980    +  CDS            rop (fragment): Rop protein, which maintains plasmids at low copy number; rop
   4082..4222    +  misc_feature   bom: basis of mobility region from pBR322
   4408..4996    -  rep_origin     ori: high-copy-number ColE1/pMB1/pBR322/pUC origin of replication
   5087..5875    -  CDS            aadA: S3AD_ECOLX - Experimental evidence at protein level: Swiss-Prot protein existence level 1. Mediates bacterial resistance to the antibiotics streptomycin and spectinomycin. From Escherichia coli.
   5882..5938    -  CDS            GmR (fragment): gentamycin acetyltransferase; aacC1; confers resistance to gentamycin
   6114..6137    -  promoter       Pc promoter (fragment): intI1 (promoter lies within the coding sequence); class 1 integron promoter
   6661..6685    +  misc_feature   LB T-DNA repeat: left border repeat from nopaline C58 T-DNA
   7007..7352    +  promoter       CaMV 35S promoter: strong constitutive promoter from cauliflower mosaic virus
   7304..7350    +  promoter       minimal CaMV 35S promoter: minimal 35S promoter from cauliflower mosaic virus
   7368..7439    +  CDS            ccdA (fragment): CCDA_ECO57 - Also known as H, letA. Experimental evidence at protein level: Swiss-Prot protein existence level 1. Antitoxin component of a type II toxin-antitoxin (TA) system which inhibits the post-segregational killing (PSK) of plasmid-free cells, also referred to as a plasmid addiction system. Binds to and blocks the activity of CcdB; will also remove bound CcdB protein from the CcdB-GyrA complex by forming a CcdA-CcdB complex, a process termed rejuvenation. Functions as a transcriptional corepressor for the ccdAB operon, repression also requires CcdB (By similarity). From Escherichia coli
   7444..7746    +  CDS            ccdB: CCDB_ECOLI - Also known as G, letB, letD. Experimental evidence at protein level: Swiss-Prot protein existence level 1. Toxic component of a type II toxin-antitoxin (TA) system, functioning in plasmid maintainence. Responsible for the post- segregational killing (PSK) of plasmid-free cells, also referred to as a plasmid addiction system. Half-life of over 2 hours. Cell killing by CcdB is accompanied by filamentation, defects in chromosome and plasmid segregation, defects in cell division, formation of anucleate cells, decreased DNA synthesis and plasmid loss. Interferes with the activity of DN
   7815..8522    +  CDS            mNeonGreen: mNeonGreen is a basic (constitutively fluorescent) green/yellow fluorescent protein published in 2013, derived from Branchiostoma lanceolatum. It is reported to be a very rapidly-maturing monomer with moderate acid sensitivity.
   8580..8736    +  polyA_signal   CaMV poly(A) signal (fragment): cauliflower mosaic virus polyadenylation signal
   9109..10536   +  CDS            tdTomato: tdTomato is a basic (constitutively fluorescent) orange fluorescent protein published in 2004, derived from Discosoma sp.. It is reported to be a somewhat slowly-maturing tandem dimer with low acid sensitivity.
  10547..11254   +  terminator     OCS terminator: octopine synthase terminator
