[The description below was written by a language model from this plasmid's Addgene catalogue record and pLannotate feature annotations shown in this document.]
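Description:
RC00214-pcsb-35Sp-ccdB-mNG-OCSp-tdT is an 11,475 bp plant expression binary vector built on the pCsB backbone, designed as a dual-fluorescence acceptor for testing 5' leader sequences in plants. The backbone carries nopaline-type left and right T-DNA border repeats, the pVS1 replication and stability functions (oriV, RepA, StaA) that allow maintenance in Agrobacterium, and a high-copy ColE1/pMB1-type origin with a pBR322 bom region for propagation in E. coli. Selection in bacteria is by spectinomycin through the aadA gene. Because the plasmid contains an intact ccdB toxin gene, it has to be kept in a ccdB-tolerant strain.

The payload, assembled through SapI sites that were destroyed in cloning, comprises two reporter units. In the first, the CaMV 35S promoter is followed by a ccdB counter-selection cassette (with a short ccdA fragment upstream) and then mNeonGreen codon-optimised for Nicotiana benthamiana, ending in a CaMV polyadenylation signal. The ccdB cassette is a placeholder: BpiI digestion permits one-step replacement with a 5' leader of interest, placing it between the promoter and mNeonGreen, and clones that retain ccdB are killed in ordinary E. coli strains. The second unit expresses N. benthamiana-optimised tdTomato from the octopine synthase promoter, which the catalogue states but the feature table does not annotate, and terminates at the OCS terminator. As tdTomato expression is independent of the inserted leader, it serves as an internal control, so the green-to-red ratio reports the leader's effect on expression. The associated publication uses the system in a transient expression assay for analysing upstream open reading frames in plants.
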