Addgene plasmid #209019: RC00214-pcsb-35Sp-ccdB-mNG-OCSp-tdT
Purpose: Dual-fluorescence acceptor plasmid for one-step insertion of a 5' leader of interest between the CaMV35S promoter and mNeonGreen via BpiI. A tdTomato expression cassette serves as internal control.
Depositing lab: Stephen Long. Publication: A Fluorescence-Based Transient Expression Assay for the Analysis of Upstream Open Reading Frames in Plants. Haas BE, Saif F, Bolger E, Doran L, Rosales E, Kim A, Burgess SJ, Long SP. Plant Direct. 2026 Apr 15;10(4):e70163. doi: 10.1002/pld3.70163. eCollection 2026 Apr. PubMed 42005351.
Backbone
  Vector backbone: pCsB (Plasmid #52136)
  Backbone manufacturer: Jim Haseloff
  Backbone size w/o insert (bp): 6705
  Total vector size (bp): 11475
  Vector type: Plant Expression
Growth in bacteria
  Bacterial resistance: Spectinomycin, 50 μg/mL
  Growth temperature: 37°C
  Growth strain: ccdB Survival
  Copy number: High Copy
Gene/Insert 1
  Gene/Insert name: ccdB
  Species: Synthetic
  Insert size (bp): 4551
  Cloning method: Restriction Enzyme; 5′ cloning site SapI (destroyed during cloning); 3′ cloning site SapI (destroyed during cloning)
  Sequencing primers: 5′ acgtctacaaagcaagtgg; 3′ gtgaaagccttctgccactc
Gene/Insert 2
  Gene/Insert name: mNeonGreen
  Species: Synthetic
  Mutation: codon optimized for N. benthamiana
  Promoter: CaMV35S
  Cloning method: Restriction Enzyme; 5′ cloning site SapI (destroyed during cloning); 3′ cloning site SapI (destroyed during cloning)
  Sequencing primers: 5′ AGAGCACAAAGGGGGATCTT; 3′ gtgaaagccttctgccactc
Gene/Insert 3
  Gene/Insert name: tdTomato
  Species: Synthetic
  Mutation: codon optimized for N. benthamiana
  Promoter: Octopine Synthase
  Cloning method: Restriction Enzyme; 5′ cloning site SapI (destroyed during cloning); 3′ cloning site SapI (destroyed during cloning)
  Sequencing primers: 5′ TGAAAGACGGAGGGCATTAC; 3′ GGAATGTCAGCAGGGTGTTT
Terms and licenses: Academic/Nonprofit Terms; Industry Terms: Not Available to Industry
How to cite: RC00214-pcsb-35Sp-ccdB-mNG-OCSp-tdT was a gift from Stephen Long (Addgene plasmid # 209019 ; http://n2t.net/addgene:209019 ; RRID:Addgene_209019)
